Addgene plasmid #132778: pU6-Sp-pegRNA-HEK3_CTT_ins
Purpose: S. pyogenes pegRNA for CTT insertion at the HEK3 site of human cells using prime editing
Depositing lab: David Liu. Depositing organization: Broad Institute. Publication: Search-and-replace genome editing without double-strand breaks or donor DNA. Anzalone AV, Randolph PB, Davis JR, Sousa AA, Koblan LW, Levy JM, Chen PJ, Wilson C, Newby GA, Raguram A, Liu DR. Nature. 2019 Oct 21. pii: 10.1038/s41586-019-1711-4. doi: 10.1038/s41586-019-1711-4. PubMed 31634902.
Backbone
  Vector backbone: pU6
  Vector type: Mammalian Expression
Growth in bacteria
  Bacterial resistance: Ampicillin, 100 μg/mL
  Growth temperature: 37°C
  Growth strain: DH5alpha
  Copy number: High Copy
Gene/Insert
  Gene/Insert name: HEK3_CTT_ins pegRNA
  gRNA/shRNA sequence: GGCCCAGACTGAGCACGTGA
  Species: Synthetic
  Insert size (bp): 821
  Mutation: See manuscript
  Promoter: U6
  Cloning method: Ligation Independent Cloning
  Sequencing primers: 5′ GACTATCATATGCTTACCGT
Terms and licenses: Academic/Nonprofit Terms; Industry Terms: Not Available to Industry
Depositor comments: Insert size: 122 bp.
How to cite: pU6-Sp-pegRNA-HEK3_CTT_ins was a gift from David Liu (Addgene plasmid # 132778 ; http://n2t.net/addgene:132778 ; RRID:Addgene_132778)
