[The description below was written by a language model from this plasmid's Addgene catalogue record and the feature table of its GenBank file.]
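Description:
pU6-Sp-pegRNA-HEK3_CTT_ins is a compact (about 2.3 kb) mammalian expression plasmid on the pU6 backbone that produces a single prime editing guide RNA (pegRNA) in human cells. It is propagated in E. coli at high copy through a ColE1/pUC-type origin of replication and selected with ampicillin via the bla (beta-lactamase) gene and its own promoter. Apart from these bacterial maintenance elements, the plasmid carries only the RNA expression cassette. It has no mammalian selection marker, reporter or protein-coding payload, so it is suited to transient transfection.

The cassette consists of the human U6 promoter, an RNA polymerase III promoter commonly used for small RNAs, followed by a spacer targeting the HEK3 locus and the Streptococcus pyogenes Cas9 guide RNA scaffold. As a pegRNA, the transcript should also carry a 3' extension beyond the scaffold, comprising a primer binding site and a reverse transcriptase template that encodes the desired edit, here a CTT trinucleotide insertion. This extension is not annotated separately in the feature table. The catalogue lists an insert size of 821 bp, whereas the depositor comment gives 122 bp; the smaller figure is more in keeping with the length of a pegRNA alone.

The plasmid does not encode an editor, so it must be co-delivered with a separate construct expressing an SpCas9 nickase–reverse transcriptase prime editor. The pegRNA directs that editor to HEK3, where the nicked strand primes reverse transcription of the template and the insertion is written without a double-strand break or donor DNA. The record gives its purpose as CTT insertion at HEK3 in human cells by prime editing.
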