LOCUS       Exported 2305 bp ds-DNA circular SYN 12-MAY-2021
DEFINITION  S. pyogenes pegRNA for CTT insertion at the HEK3 site of human cells
            using prime editing.
ACCESSION   .
VERSION     .
KEYWORDS    pU6-Sp-pegRNA-HEK3_CTT_ins
SOURCE      synthetic DNA construct
  ORGANISM  synthetic DNA construct
REFERENCE   1 (bases 1 to 2305)
  AUTHORS   Anzalone AV, Randolph PB, Davis JR, Sousa AA, Koblan LW, Levy JM,
            Chen PJ, Wilson C, Newby GA, Raguram A, Liu DR
  TITLE     Search-and-replace genome editing without double-strand breaks or
            donor DNA.
  JOURNAL   Nature. 2019 Oct 21. pii: 10.1038/s41586-019-1711-4. doi:
            10.1038/s41586-019-1711-4.
  PUBMED    31634902
REFERENCE   2 (bases 1 to 2305)
  AUTHORS   .
  TITLE     Direct Submission
  JOURNAL   Exported May 12, 2021 from SnapGene Server 1.1.58
            http://www.snapgene.com
FEATURES             Location/Qualifiers
     source          1..2305
                     /organism="synthetic DNA construct"
                     /mol_type="other DNA"
     promoter        82..322
                     /label=U6 promoter
                     /note="RNA polymerase III promoter for human U6 snRNA"
     primer_bind     82..102
                     /label=hU6-F
                     /note="Human U6 promoter, forward primer"
     primer_bind     253..272
                     /label=LKO.1 5'
                     /note="Human U6 promoter, forward primer"
     misc_RNA        351..426
                     /label=gRNA scaffold
                     /note="guide RNA scaffold for the Streptococcus pyogenes
                     CRISPR/Cas9 system"
     rep_origin      complement(556..1144)
                     /direction=LEFT
                     /label=ori
                     /note="high-copy-number ColE1/pMB1/pBR322/pUC origin of
                     replication"
     primer_bind     complement(636..655)
                     /label=pBR322ori-F
                     /note="pBR322 origin, forward primer"
     CDS             complement(1315..2175)
                     /codon_start=1
                     /gene="bla"
                     /product="beta-lactamase"
                     /label=AmpR
                     /note="confers resistance to ampicillin, carbenicillin, and
                     related antibiotics"
                     /translation="MSIQHFRVALIPFFAAFCLPVFAHPETLVKVKDAEDQLGARVGYI
                     ELDLNSGKILESFRPEERFPMMSTFKVLLCGAVLSRIDAGQEQLGRRIHYSQNDLVEYS
                     PVTEKHLTDGMTVRELCSAAITMSDNTAANLLLTTIGGPKELTAFLHNMGDHVTRLDRW
                     EPELNEAIPNDERDTTMPVAMATTLRKLLTGELLTLASRQQLIDWMEADKVAGPLLRSA
                     LPAGWFIADKSGAGERGSRGIIAALGPDGKPSRIVVIYTTGSQATMDERNRQIAEIGAS
                     LIKHW"
     primer_bind     1938..1957
                     /label=Amp-R
                     /note="Ampicillin resistance gene, reverse primer"
     promoter        complement(2176..2280)
                     /gene="bla"
                     /label=AmpR promoter
ORIGIN
        1 gacgtcgcta gctgtacaaa aaagcaggct ttaaaggaac caattcagtc gactggatcc
       61 ggtaccaagg tcgggcagga agagggccta tttcccatga ttccttcata tttgcatata
      121 cgatacaagg ctgttagaga gataattaga attaatttga ctgtaaacac aaagatatta
      181 gtacaaaata cgtgacgtag aaagtaataa tttcttgggt agtttgcagt tttaaaatta
      241 tgttttaaaa tggactatca tatgcttacc gtaacttgaa agtatttcga tttcttggct
      301 ttatatatct tgtggaaagg acgaaacacc ggcccagact gagcacgtga gttttagagc
      361 tagaaatagc aagttaaaat aaggctagtc cgttatcaac ttgaaaaagt gggaccgagt
      421 cggtcctctg ccatcaaagc gtgctcagtc tgttttttta agcttgggcc gctcgaggta
      481 cctctctaca tatgacatgt gagcaaaagg ccagcaaaag gccaggaacc gtaaaaaggc
      541 cgcgttgctg gcgtttttcc ataggctccg cccccctgac gagcatcaca aaaatcgacg
      601 ctcaagtcag aggtggcgaa acccgacagg actataaaga taccaggcgt ttccccctgg
      661 aagctccctc gtgcgctctc ctgttccgac cctgccgctt accggatacc tgtccgcctt
      721 tctcccttcg ggaagcgtgg cgctttctca tagctcacgc tgtaggtatc tcagttcggt
      781 gtaggtcgtt cgctccaagc tgggctgtgt gcacgaaccc cccgttcagc ccgaccgctg
      841 cgccttatcc ggtaactatc gtcttgagtc caacccggta agacacgact tatcgccact
      901 ggcagcagcc actggtaaca ggattagcag agcgaggtat gtaggcggtg ctacagagtt
      961 cttgaagtgg tggcctaact acggctacac tagaagaaca gtatttggta tctgcgctct
     1021 gctgaagcca gttaccttcg gaaaaagagt tggtagctct tgatccggca aacaaaccac
     1081 cgctggtagc ggtggttttt ttgtttgcaa gcagcagatt acgcgcagaa aaaaaggatc
     1141 tcaagaagat cctttgatct tttctacggg gtctgacgct cagtggaacg aaaactcacg
     1201 ttaagggatt ttggtcatga gattatcaaa aaggatcttc acctagatcc ttttaaatta
     1261 aaaatgaagt tttaaatcaa tctaaagtat atatgagtaa acttggtctg acagttacca
     1321 atgcttaatc agtgaggcac ctatctcagc gatctgtcta tttcgttcat ccatagttgc
     1381 ctgactcccc gtcgtgtaga taactacgat acgggagggc ttaccatctg gccccagtgc
     1441 tgcaatgata ccgcgagacc cacgctcacc ggctccagat ttatcagcaa taaaccagcc
     1501 agccggaagg gccgagcgca gaagtggtcc tgcaacttta tccgcctcca tccagtctat
     1561 taattgttgc cgggaagcta gagtaagtag ttcgccagtt aatagtttgc gcaacgttgt
     1621 tgccattgct acaggcatcg tggtgtcacg ctcgtcgttt ggtatggctt cattcagctc
     1681 cggttcccaa cgatcaaggc gagttacatg atcccccatg ttgtgcaaaa aagcggttag
     1741 ctccttcggt cctccgatcg ttgtcagaag taagttggcc gcagtgttat cactcatggt
     1801 tatggcagca ctgcataatt ctcttactgt catgccatcc gtaagatgct tttctgtgac
     1861 tggtgagtac tcaaccaagt cattctgaga atagtgtatg cggcgaccga gttgctcttg
     1921 cccggcgtca atacgggata ataccgcgcc acatagcaga actttaaaag tgctcatcat
     1981 tggaaaacgt tcttcggggc gaaaactctc aaggatctta ccgctgttga gatccagttc
     2041 gatgtaaccc actcgtgcac ccaactgatc ttcagcatct tttactttca ccagcgtttc
     2101 tgggtgagca aaaacaggaa ggcaaaatgc cgcaaaaaag ggaataaggg cgacacggaa
     2161 atgttgaata ctcatactct tcctttttca atattattga agcatttatc agggttattg
     2221 tctcatgagc ggatacatat ttgaatgtat ttagaaaaat aaacaaatag gggttccgcg
     2281 cacatttccc cgaaaagtgc cacct
//
